Addgene plasmid #87682: AAV-U6gRNA1-U6gRNA2-TnT-Cre
Purpose: AAV vector for U6 driven expression of two gRNAs, and cardiomyocyte specific expression of Cre recombinase.
Depositing lab: William Pu. Depositing organization: Boston Children's Hospital. Publication: Analysis of Cardiac Myocyte Maturation Using CASAAV, A Platform for Rapid Dissection of Cardiac Myocyte Gene Function In Vivo. Guo Y, VanDusen NJ, Zhang L, Gu W, Sethi I, Guatimosim S, Ma Q, Jardin BD, Ai Y, Zhang D, Chen B, Guo A, Yuan GC, Song LS, Pu WT. Circ Res. 2017 Mar 29. pii: CIRCRESAHA.116.310283. doi: 10.1161/CIRCRESAHA.116.310283. PubMed 28356340.
Backbone
  Vector backbone: pAAV
  Backbone size w/o insert (bp): 2900
  Total vector size (bp): 5969
  Vector type: AAV
Growth in bacteria
  Bacterial resistance: Ampicillin, 100 μg/mL
  Growth temperature: 37°C
  Growth strain: NEB Stable
  Growth instructions: Check for recombination between ITRs and U6 promoters before making AAV
  Copy number: Unknown
Gene/Insert 1
  Gene/Insert name: gRNA1
  Insert size (bp): 102
  Promoter: U6
  Cloning method: Restriction Enzyme; 5′ cloning site KpnI (not destroyed); 3′ cloning site MluI (not destroyed)
  Sequencing primers: 5′ CGGCCGCACGCGCCGGTACC; 3′ CAGAAGAGCTCGCTCTTCCG
Gene/Insert 2
  Gene/Insert name: gRNA2
  Insert size (bp): 102
  Promoter: U6
  Cloning method: Restriction Enzyme; 5′ cloning site MluI (not destroyed); 3′ cloning site none (destroyed during cloning)
  Sequencing primers: 5′ GTGGAATTCCACCTGCTCAG; 3′ AGGGACTTCGGGCACAATCG
Gene/Insert 3
  Gene/Insert name: Cre
  Insert size (bp): 1056
  Promoter: cTnT
  Cloning method: Restriction Enzyme; 5′ cloning site NheI (not destroyed); 3′ cloning site HindIII (not destroyed)
  Sequencing primers: 5′ ACGACTCACTATAGGCTAGC
Terms and licenses: Academic/Nonprofit Terms; Industry Terms: Not Available to Industry
How to cite: AAV-U6gRNA1-U6gRNA2-TnT-Cre was a gift from William Pu (Addgene plasmid # 87682 ; http://n2t.net/addgene:87682 ; RRID:Addgene_87682)
