[The description below was written by a language model from this plasmid's Addgene catalogue record, the feature table of its GenBank file and pLannotate feature annotations shown in this document.]
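Description:
AAV-U6gRNA1-U6gRNA2-TnT-Cre is an adeno-associated virus transfer plasmid of about 6 kb, built on a pAAV backbone and used to package recombinant AAV for in vivo delivery to the heart. In bacteria it is maintained through a high-copy ColE1/pUC-type origin and selected with ampicillin (β-lactamase); an f1 origin is also present in the backbone. The payload is flanked by AAV2 inverted terminal repeats, which are the cis elements needed for replication and packaging of the vector genome. Because the ITRs and the duplicated U6 promoters are repetitive, the record warns that recombination between them can occur, and a recombination-deficient host strain is listed.

Between the ITRs are three expression units. Two tandem human U6 (RNA polymerase III) promoters each drive a Streptococcus pyogenes Cas9 guide RNA scaffold. Each unit has its own type IIS insertion site (AarI for the first, SapI for the second), so two different spacers can be cloned independently. As deposited, the plasmid appears to be the empty guide-cloning vector. Downstream, a chicken cardiac troponin T promoter followed by a chimeric β-globin-type intron drives a Cre recombinase coding sequence (annotated as iCre by the depositor), which restricts Cre to cardiomyocytes. The terminating poly(A) signal is labelled bovine growth hormone in the depositor record but is identified as human growth hormone by automated annotation.

The vector carries no Cas9. The associated publication title describes it as part of the CASAAV platform for rapid dissection of cardiomyocyte gene function in vivo. In that setting, cardiomyocyte-specific Cre would presumably activate a Cre-dependent Cas9 allele in the recipient animal, although the record does not state this.
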