LOCUS       AAV-U6gRNA-U6gRN 5969 bp DNA linear 30-JAN-2017
FEATURES             Location/Qualifiers
     misc_feature    1623..2678
                     /note="iCre"
     misc_feature    883..1296
                     /note="gallus TnT promoter"
     misc_feature    440..521
                     /note="gRNA scaffold"
     misc_feature    795..876
                     /note="gRNA scaffold"
     misc_feature    163..411
                     /note="U6 Promoter"
     misc_feature    528..776
                     /note="U6 Promoter"
     misc_feature    778..793
                     /note="gRNA ins. site Sap1"
     misc_feature    416..435
                     /note="gRNA ins. site AarI"
     misc_feature    5970..6118
                     /note="ITR"
     misc_feature    3224..3372
                     /note="ITR"
     misc_feature    2714..3192
                     /note="PolyA - bovine growth hormone"
     misc_feature    1162..1181
                     /note="nv26-R"
     misc_feature    1396..1522
                     /note="b-globin intron"
     source          1..5969
                     /dnas_title="AAV-U6gRNA-U6gRNA-TnT-Cre "
ORIGIN
        1 CCTGCAGGCA GCTGCGCGCT CGCTCGCTCA CTGAGGCCGC CCGGGCAAAG CCCGGGCGTC
       61 GGGCGACCTT TGGTCGCCCG GCCTCAGTGA GCGAGCGAGC GCGCAGAGAG GGAGTGGCCA
      121 ACTCCATCAC TAGGGGTTCC TGCGGCCGCA CGCGCCGGTA CCGAGGGCCT ATTTCCCATG
      181 ATTCCTTCAT ATTTGCATAT ACGATACAAG GCTGTTAGAG AGATAATTGG AATTAATTTG
      241 ACTGTAAACA CAAAGATATT AGTACAAAAT ACGTGACGTA GAAAGTAATA ATTTCTTGGG
      301 TAGTTTGCAG TTTTAAAATT ATGTTTTAAA ATGGACTATC ATATGCTTAC CGTAACTTGA
      361 AAGTATTTCG ATTTCTTGGC TTTATATATC TTGTGGAAAG GACGAAACAC CGACTGCAGG
      421 TGGAATTCCA CCTGCTCAGG TTTTAGAGCT AGAAATAGCA AGTTAAAATA AGGCTAGTCC
      481 GTTATCAACT TGAAAAAGTG GCACCGAGTC GGTGCTTTTT TACGCGTGAG GGCCTATTTC
      541 CCATGATTCC TTCATATTTG CATATACGAT ACAAGGCTGT TAGAGAGATA ATTGGAATTA
      601 ATTTGACTGT AAACACAAAG ATATTAGTAC AAAATACGTG ACGTAGAAAG TAATAATTTC
      661 TTGGGTAGTT TGCAGTTTTA AAATTATGTT TTAAAATGGA CTATCATATG CTTACCGTAA
      721 CTTGAAAGTA TTTCGATTTC TTGGCTTTAT ATATCTTGTG GAAAGGACGA AACACCGGAA
      781 GAGCGAGCTC TTCTGTTTTA GAGCTAGAAA TAGCAAGTTA AAATAAGGCT AGTCCGTTAT
      841 CAACTTGAAA AAGTGGCACC GAGTCGGTGC TTTTTTTCTA GTGGGATAAA AGCAGTCTGG
      901 GCTTTCACAT GACAGCATCT GGGGCTGCGG CAGAGGGTCG GGTCCGAAGC GCTGCCTTAT
      961 CAGCGTCCCC AGCCCTGGGA GGTGACAGCT GGCTGGCTTG TGTCAGCCCC TCGGGCACTC
     1021 ACGTATCTCC GTCCGACGGG TTTAAAATAG CAAAACTCTG AGGCCACACA ATAGCTTGGG
     1081 CTTATATGGG CTCCTGTGGG GGAAGGGGGA GCACGGAGGG GGCCGGGGCC GCTGCTGCCA
     1141 AAATAGCAGC TCACAAGTGT TGCATTCCTC TCTGGGCGCC GGGCACATTC CTGCTGGCTC
     1201 TGCCCGCCCC GGGGTGGGCG CCGGGGGGAC CTTAAAGCCT CTGCCCCCCA AGGAGCCCTT
     1261 CCCAGACAGC CGCCGGCACC CACCGCTCCG TGGGACGATC CCCGAAGCTC TAGAGCTTTA
     1321 TTGCGGTAGT TTATCACAGT TAAATTGCTA ACGCAGTCAG TGCTTCTGAC ACAACAGTCT
     1381 CGAACTTAAG CTGCAGAAGT TGGTCGTGAG GCACTGGGCA GGTAAGTATC AAGGTTACAA
     1441 GACAGGTTTA AGGAGACCAA TAGAAACTGG GCTTGTCGAG ACAGAGAAGA CTCTTGCGTT
     1501 TCTGATAGGC ACCTATTGGT CTTACTGACA TCCACTTTGC CTTTCTCTCC ACAGGTGTCC
     1561 ACTCCCAGTT CAATTACAGC TCTTAAGGCT AGAGTACTTA ATACGACTCA CTATAGGCTA
     1621 GCATGGTGCC CAAGAAGAAG AGGAAAGTCT CCAACCTGCT GACTGTGCAC CAAAACCTGC
     1681 CTGCCCTCCC TGTGGATGCC ACCTCTGATG AAGTCAGGAA GAACCTGATG GACATGTTCA
     1741 GGGACAGGCA GGCCTTCTCT GAACACACCT GGAAGATGCT CCTGTCTGTG TGCAGATCCT
     1801 GGGCTGCCTG GTGCAAGCTG AACAACAGGA AATGGTTCCC TGCTGAACCT GAGGATGTGA
     1861 GGGACTACCT CCTGTACCTG CAAGCCAGAG GCCTGGCTGT GAAGACCATC CAACAGCACC
     1921 TGGGCCAGCT CAACATGCTG CACAGGAGAT CTGGCCTGCC TCGCCCTTCT GACTCCAATG
     1981 CTGTGTCCCT GGTGATGAGG AGAATCAGAA AGGAGAATGT GGATGCTGGG GAGAGAGCCA
     2041 AGCAGGCCCT GGCCTTTGAA CGCACTGACT TTGACCAAGT CAGATCCCTG ATGGAGAACT
     2101 CTGACAGATG CCAGGACATC AGGAACCTGG CCTTCCTGGG CATTGCCTAC AACACCCTGC
     2161 TGCGCATTGC CGAAATTGCC AGAATCAGAG TGAAGGACAT CTCCCGCACC GATGGTGGGA
     2221 GAATGCTGAT CCACATTGGC AGGACCAAGA CCCTGGTGTC CACAGCTGGT GTGGAGAAGG
     2281 CCCTGTCCCT GGGGGTTACC AAGCTGGTGG AGAGATGGAT CTCTGTGTCT GGTGTGGCTG
     2341 ATGACCCCAA CAACTACCTG TTCTGCCGGG TCAGAAAGAA TGGTGTGGCT GCCCCTTCTG
     2401 CCACCTCCCA ACTGTCCACC CGGGCCCTGG AAGGGATCTT TGAGGCCACC CACCGCCTGA
     2461 TCTATGGTGC CAAGGATGAC TCTGGGCAGA GATACCTGGC CTGGTCTGGC CACTCTGCCA
     2521 GAGTGGGTGC TGCCAGGGAC ATGGCCAGGG CTGGTGTGTC CATCCCTGAA ATCATGCAGG
     2581 CTGGTGGCTG GACCAATGTG AACATAGTGA TGAACTACAT CAGAAACCTG GACTCTGAGA
     2641 CTGGGGCCAT GGTGAGGCTG CTCGAGGATG GGGACTGAAA GCTTATCGAT ACCGAGCGCT
     2701 GCTCGAGAGA TCTACGGGTG GCATCCCTGT GACCCCTCCC CAGTGCCTCT CCTGGCCCTG
     2761 GAAGTTGCCA CTCCAGTGCC CACCAGCCTT GTCCTAATAA AATTAAGTTG CATCATTTTG
     2821 TCTGACTAGG TGTCCTTCTA TAATATTATG GGGTGGAGGG GGGTGGTATG GAGCAAGGGG
     2881 CAAGTTGGGA AGACAACCTG TAGGGCCTGC GGGGTCTATT GGGAACCAAG CTGGAGTGCA
     2941 GTGGCACAAT CTTGGCTCAC TGCAATCTCC GCCTCCTGGG TTCAAGCGAT TCTCCTGCCT
     3001 CAGCCTCCCG AGTTGTTGGG ATTCCAGGCA TGCATGACCA GGCTCAGCTA ATTTTTGTTT
     3061 TTTTGGTAGA GACGGGGTTT CACCATATTG GCCAGGCTGG TCTCCAACTC CTAATCTCAG
     3121 GTGATCTACC CACCTTGGCC TCCCAAATTG CTGGGATTAC AGGCGTGAAC CACTGCTCCC
     3181 TTCCCTGTCC TTCTGATTTT GTAGGTAACC ACGTGCGGAC CGAGCGGCCG CAGGAACCCC
     3241 TAGTGATGGA GTTGGCCACT CCCTCTCTGC GCGCTCGCTC GCTCACTGAG GCCGGGCGAC
     3301 CAAAGGTCGC CCGACGCCCG GGCTTTGCCC GGGCGGCCTC AGTGAGCGAG CGAGCGCGCA
     3361 GCTGCCTGCA GGGGCGCCTG ATGCGGTATT TTCTCCTTAC GCATCTGTGC GGTATTTCAC
     3421 ACCGCATANN NNNNNNNNNN NNNNNNNNNN NNNNNNNNNN NNNNNNNNNN NNNNNNNNNN
     3481 NNNNNNNNNN NNNNNNNNNN NNNNNNNNNN NNNNNNNNNN NNNNNNNNNN NNNNNNNNNN
     3541 NNNNNNNNNN NNNNNNNNNN NNNNNNNNNN CNNNNNNNNN NNNNNNNNNN NNNNNNNNNN
     3601 NNNNNNNNNN NNNNNNNNNN NNNNNNNNNN NNNNNNNNNN NNNNNNNNNN NNNNNNNNNN
     3661 NNNNNNNNNN NNNNNNNNNN NNNNNNNNNN NNNNNNNNNN NNNNNNNNNN NNCCTTTGAC
     3721 GTTGGAGTCC ACGTTCTTTN NNNNNNNNNN NNNNNNNNNN NNNNNNNNNN NNNNNNACCC
     3781 TATCTCGGGC TATTCTTTTG ATTTATAAGG GATTTTGCCG ATTTCGGCCT ATTGGTTAAA
     3841 AAATGAGCTG ATTTAACAAA AATTTAACGC GAATTTTAAC AAAATATTAA CGTTTACAAT
     3901 TTTATGGTGC ACTCTCAGTA CAATCTGCTC TGATGCCGCA TAGTTAAGCC AGCCCCGACA
     3961 CCCGCCAACA CCCGCTGACG CGCCCTGACG GGCTTGTCTG CTCCCGGCAT CCGCTTACAG
     4021 ACAAGCTGTG ACCGTCTCCG GGAGCTGCAT GTGTCAGAGG TTTTCACCGT CATCACCGAA
     4081 ACGCGCGAGA CGAAAGGGCC TCGTGATACG CCTATTTTTA TAGGTTAATG TCATGATAAT
     4141 AATGGTTTCT TAGACGTCAG GTGGCACTTT TCGGGGAAAT GTGCGCGGAA CCCCTATTTG
     4201 TTTATTTTTC TAAATACATT CAAATATGTA TCCGCTCATG AGACAATAAC CCTGATAAAT
     4261 GCTTCAATAA TATTGAAAAA GGAAGAGTAT GAGTATTCAA CATTTCCGTG TCGCCCTTAT
     4321 TCCCTTTTTT GCGGCATTTT GCCTTCCTGT TTTTGCTCAC CCAGAAACGC TGGTGAAAGT
     4381 AAAAGATGCT GAAGATCAGT TGGGTGCACG AGTGGGTTAC ATCGAACTGG ATCTCAACAG
     4441 CGGTAAGATC CTTGAGAGTT TTCGCCCCGA AGAACGTTTT CCAATGATGA GCACTTTTAA
     4501 AGTTCTGCTA TGTGGCGCGG TATTATCCCG TATTGACGCC GGGCAAGAGC AACTCGGTCG
     4561 CCGCATACAC TATTCTCAGA ATGACTTGGT TGAGTACTCA CCAGTCACAG AAAAGCATCT
     4621 TACGGATGGC ATGACAGTAA GAGAATTATG CAGTGCTGCC ATAACCATGA GTGATAACAC
     4681 TGCGGCCAAC TTACTTCTGA CAACGATCGG AGGACCGAAG GAGCTAACCG CTTTTTTGCA
     4741 CAACATGGGG GATCATGTAA CTCGCCTTGA TCGTTGGGAA CCGGAGCTGA ATGAAGCCAT
     4801 ACCAAACGAC GAGCGTGACA CCACGATGCC TGTAGCAATG GCAACAACGT TGCGCAAACT
     4861 ATTAACTGGC GAACTACTTA CTCTAGCTTC CCGGCAACAA TTAATAGACT GGATGGAGGC
     4921 GGATAAAGTT GCAGGACCAC TTCTGCGCTC GGCCCTTCCG GCTGGCTGGT TTATTGCTGA
     4981 TAAATCTGGA GCCGGTGAGC GTGGGTCTCG CGGTATCATT GCAGCACTGG GGCCAGATGG
     5041 TAAGCCCTCC CGTATCGTAG TTATCTACAC GACGGGGAGT CAGGCAACTA TGGATGAACG
     5101 AAATAGACAG ATCGCTGAGA TAGGTGCCTC ACTGATTAAG CATTGGTAAC TGTCAGACCA
     5161 AGTTTACTCA TATATACTTT AGATTGATTT AAAACTTCAT TTTTAATTTA AAAGGATCTA
     5221 GGTGAAGATC CTTTTTGATA ATCTCATGAC CAAAATCCCT TAACGTGAGT TTTCGTTCCA
     5281 CTGAGCGTCA GACCCCGTAG AAAAGATCAA AGGATCTTCT TGAGATCCTT TTTTTCTGCG
     5341 CGTAATCTGC TGCTTGCAAA CAAAAAAACC ACCGCTACCA GCGGTGGTTT GTTTGCCGGA
     5401 TCAAGAGCTA CCAACTCTTT TTCCGAAGGT AACTGGCTTC AGCAGAGCGC AGATACCAAA
     5461 TACTGTCCTT CTAGTGTAGC CGTAGTTAGG CCACCACTTC AAGAACTCTG TAGCACCGCC
     5521 TACATACCTC GCTCTGCTAA TCCTGTTACC AGTGGCTGCT GCCAGTGGCG ATAAGTCGTG
     5581 TCTTACCGGG TTGGACTCAA GACGATAGTT ACCGGATAAG GCGCAGCGGT CGGGCTGAAC
     5641 GGGGGGTTCG TGCACACAGC CCAGCTTGGA GCGAACGACC TACACCGAAC TGAGATACCT
     5701 ACAGCGTGAG CTATGAGAAA GCGCCACGCT TCCCGAAGGG AGAAAGGCGG ACAGGTATCC
     5761 GGTAAGCGGC AGGGTCGGAA CAGGAGAGCG CACGAGGGAG CTTCCAGGGG GAAACGCCTG
     5821 GTATCTTTAT AGTCCTGTCG GGTTTCGCCA CCTCTGACTT GAGCGTCGAT TTTTGTGATG
     5881 CTCGTCAGGG GGGCGGAGCC TATGGAAAAA CGCCAGCAAC GCGGCCTTTT TACGGTTCCT
     5941 GGCCTTTTGC TGGCCTTTTG CTCACATGT
//
