Features (pLannotate 1.2.2; 18 found; start..end, strand, type, name):
      1..241     +  promoter       U6 promoter: RNA polymerase III promoter for human U6 snRNA
    278..353     +  misc_RNA       gRNA scaffold: guide RNA scaffold for the Streptococcus pyogenes CRISPR/Cas9 system
    366..606     +  promoter       U6 promoter: RNA polymerase III promoter for human U6 snRNA
    633..708     +  misc_RNA       gRNA scaffold: guide RNA scaffold for the Streptococcus pyogenes CRISPR/Cas9 system
   1260..1392    +  intron         chimeric intron: chimera between introns from human β-globin and immunoglobulin heavy chain genes
   1437..1455    +  promoter       T7 promoter: promoter for bacteriophage T7 RNA polymerase
   1488..2513    +  CDS            cre: RECR_BPP1 - Experimental evidence at protein level: Swiss-Prot protein existence level 1. Catalyzes site-specific recombination between two 34-base- pair LOXP sites. Its role is to maintain the phage genome as a monomeric unit-copy plasmid in the lysogenic state. From Escherichia phage P1 (Bacteriophage P1).
   2554..3030    +  polyA_signal   hGH poly(A) signal: human growth hormone polyadenylation signal
   3070..3210    +  repeat_region  AAV2 ITR: inverted terminal repeat of adeno-associated virus serotype 2 inverted
   3215..3266    -  misc_feature   bom (fragment): basis of mobility region from pBR322
   3285..3740    +  rep_origin     f1 ori (sequence partly withheld): f1 bacteriophage origin of replication; arrow indicates direction of (+) strand synthesis
   3741..3790    -  misc_feature   bom (fragment): basis of mobility region from pBR322
   3892..3927    -  CDS            rop (fragment): Rop protein, which maintains plasmids at low copy number; rop
   4022..4126    +  promoter       AmpR promoter: bla
   4127..4987    +  CDS            AmpR: β-lactamase; bla; confers resistance to ampicillin, carbenicillin, and related antibiotics
   5158..5746    +  rep_origin     ori: high-copy-number ColE1/pMB1/pBR322/pUC origin of replication
   5819..5846    +  repeat_region  AAV2 ITR (fragment): inverted terminal repeat of adeno-associated virus serotype 2 inverted
   5875..5902    +  repeat_region  AAV2 ITR (fragment): inverted terminal repeat of adeno-associated virus serotype 2 inverted
>Addgene plasmid #87682 | AAV-U6gRNA1-U6gRNA2-TnT-Cre | addgene full sequence | sequence record 174907 | Addgene NGS Result
GAGGGCCTATTTCCCATGATTCCTTCATATTTGCATATACGATACAAGGCTGTTAGAGAGATAATTGGAA
TTAATTTGACTGTAAACACAAAGATATTAGTACAAAATACGTGACGTAGAAAGTAATAATTTCTTGGGTA
GTTTGCAGTTTTAAAATTATGTTTTAAAATGGACTATCATATGCTTACCGTAACTTGAAAGTATTTCGAT
TTCTTGGCTTTATATATCTTGTGGAAAGGACGAAACACCGACTGCAGGTGGAATTCCACCTGCTCAGGTT
TTAGAGCTAGAAATAGCAAGTTAAAATAAGGCTAGTCCGTTATCAACTTGAAAAAGTGGCACCGAGTCGG
TGCTTTTTTACGCGTGAGGGCCTATTTCCCATGATTCCTTCATATTTGCATATACGATACAAGGCTGTTA
GAGAGATAATTGGAATTAATTTGACTGTAAACACAAAGATATTAGTACAAAATACGTGACGTAGAAAGTA
ATAATTTCTTGGGTAGTTTGCAGTTTTAAAATTATGTTTTAAAATGGACTATCATATGCTTACCGTAACT
TGAAAGTATTTCGATTTCTTGGCTTTATATATCTTGTGGAAAGGACGAAACACCGGAAGAGCGAGCTCTT
CTGTTTTAGAGCTAGAAATAGCAAGTTAAAATAAGGCTAGTCCGTTATCAACTTGAAAAAGTGGCACCGA
GTCGGTGCTTTTTTTCTAGTGGGATAAAAGCAGTCTGGGCTTTCACATGACAGCATCTGGGGCTGCGGCA
GAGGGTCGGGTCCGAAGCGCTGCCTTATCAGCGTCCCCAGCCCTGGGAGGTGACAGCTGGCTGGCTTGTG
TCAGCCCCTCGGGCACTCACGTATCTCCGTCCGACGGGTTTAAAATAGCAAAACTCTGAGGCCACACAAT
AGCTTGGGCTTATATGGGCTCCTGTGGGGGAAGGGGGAGCACGGAGGGGGCCGGGGCCGCTGCTGCCAAA
ATAGCAGCTCACAAGTGTTGCATTCCTCTCTGGGCGCCGGGCACATTCCTGCTGGCTCTGCCCGCCCCGG
GGTGGGCGCCGGGGGGACCTTAAAGCCTCTGCCCCCCAAGGAGCCCTTCCCAGACAGCCGCCGGCACCCA
CCGCTCCGTGGGACGATCCCCGAAGCTCTAGAGCTTTATTGCGGTAGTTTATCACAGTTAAATTGCTAAC
GCAGTCAGTGCTTCTGACACAACAGTCTCGAACTTAAGCTGCAGAAGTTGGTCGTGAGGCACTGGGCAGG
TAAGTATCAAGGTTACAAGACAGGTTTAAGGAGACCAATAGAAACTGGGCTTGTCGAGACAGAGAAGACT
CTTGCGTTTCTGATAGGCACCTATTGGTCTTACTGACATCCACTTTGCCTTTCTCTCCACAGGTGTCCAC
TCCCAGTTCAATTACAGCTCTTAAGGCTAGAGTACTTAATACGACTCACTATAGGCTAGCATGGTGCCCA
AGAAGAAGAGGAAAGTCTCCAACCTGCTGACTGTGCACCAAAACCTGCCTGCCCTCCCTGTGGATGCCAC
CTCTGATGAAGTCAGGAAGAACCTGATGGACATGTTCAGGGACAGGCAGGCCTTCTCTGAACACACCTGG
AAGATGCTCCTGTCTGTGTGCAGATCCTGGGCTGCCTGGTGCAAGCTGAACAACAGGAAATGGTTCCCTG
CTGAACCTGAGGATGTGAGGGACTACCTCCTGTACCTGCAAGCCAGAGGCCTGGCTGTGAAGACCATCCA
ACAGCACCTGGGCCAGCTCAACATGCTGCACAGGAGATCTGGCCTGCCTCGCCCTTCTGACTCCAATGCT
GTGTCCCTGGTGATGAGGAGAATCAGAAAGGAGAATGTGGATGCTGGGGAGAGAGCCAAGCAGGCCCTGG
CCTTTGAACGCACTGACTTTGACCAAGTCAGATCCCTGATGGAGAACTCTGACAGATGCCAGGACATCAG
GAACCTGGCCTTCCTGGGCATTGCCTACAACACCCTGCTGCGCATTGCCGAAATTGCCAGAATCAGAGTG
AAGGACATCTCCCGCACCGATGGTGGGAGAATGCTGATCCACATTGGCAGGACCAAGACCCTGGTGTCCA
CAGCTGGTGTGGAGAAGGCCCTGTCCCTGGGGGTTACCAAGCTGGTGGAGAGATGGATCTCTGTGTCTGG
TGTGGCTGATGACCCCAACAACTACCTGTTCTGCCGGGTCAGAAAGAATGGTGTGGCTGCCCCTTCTGCC
ACCTCCCAACTGTCCACCCGGGCCCTGGAAGGGATCTTTGAGGCCACCCACCGCCTGATCTATGGTGCCA
AGGATGACTCTGGGCAGAGATACCTGGCCTGGTCTGGCCACTCTGCCAGAGTGGGTGCTGCCAGGGACAT
GGCCAGGGCTGGTGTGTCCATCCCTGAAATCATGCAGGCTGGTGGCTGGACCAATGTGAACATTGTGATG
AACTACATCAGAAACCTGGACTCTGAGACTGGGGCCATGGTGAGGCTGCTCGAGGATGGGGACTGAAAGC
TTATCGATACCGAGCGCTGCTCGAGAGATCTACGGGTGGCATCCCTGTGACCCCTCCCCAGTGCCTCTCC
TGGCCCTGGAAGTTGCCACTCCAGTGCCCACCAGCCTTGTCCTAATAAAATTAAGTTGCATCATTTTGTC
TGACTAGGTGTCCTTCTATAATATTATGGGGTGGAGGGGGGTGGTATGGAGCAAGGGGCAAGTTGGGAAG
ACAACCTGTAGGGCCTGCGGGGTCTATTGGGAACCAAGCTGGAGTGCAGTGGCACAATCTTGGCTCACTG
CAATCTCCGCCTCCTGGGTTCAAGCGATTCTCCTGCCTCAGCCTCCCGAGTTGTTGGGATTCCAGGCATG
CATGACCAGGCTCAGCTAATTTTTGTTTTTTTGGTAGAGACGGGGTTTCACCATATTGGCCAGGCTGGTC
TCCAACTCCTAATCTCAGGTGATCTACCCACCTTGGCCTCCCAAATTGCTGGGATTACAGGCGTGAACCA
CTGCTCCCTTCCCTGTCCTTCTGATTTTGTAGGTAACCACGTGCGGACCGAGCGGCCGCAGGAACCCCTA
GTGATGGAGTTGGCCACTCCCTCTCTGCGCGCTCGCTCGCTCACTGAGGCCGGGCGACCAAAGGTCGCCC
GACGCCCGGGCTTTGCCCGGGCGGCCTCAGTGAGCGAGCGAGCGCGCAGCTGCCTGCAGGGGCGCCTGAT
GCGGTATTTTCTCCTTACGCATCTGTGCGGTATTTCACACCGCATA
[95 nt withheld, positions 3267-3361]
T
[46 nt withheld, positions 3363-3408]
C
[141 nt withheld, positions 3410-3550]
CCTTTGACGTTGGAGTCCACGTTCTTT
[37 nt withheld, positions 3578-3614]
ACTCTATCTCGGGCTATTCTTTTGATTTATAAGGGATTTTGCCGATTTCGGTCTATTGGTTAAAAAATGA
GCTGATTTAACAAAAATTTAACGCGAATTTTAACAAAATATTAACGTTTACAATTTTATGGTGCACTCTC
AGTACAATCTGCTCTGATGCCGCATAGTTAAGCCAGCCCCGACACCCGCCAACACCCGCTGACGCGCCCT
GACGGGCTTGTCTGCTCCCGGCATCCGCTTACAGACAAGCTGTGACCGTCTCCGGGAGCTGCATGTGTCA
GAGGTTTTCACCGTCATCACCGAAACGCGCGAGACGAAAGGGCCTCGTGATACGCCTATTTTTATAGGTT
AATGTCATGATAATAATGGTTTCTTAGACGTCAGGTGGCACTTTTCGGGGAAATGTGCGCGGAACCCCTA
TTTGTTTATTTTTCTAAATACATTCAAATATGTATCCGCTCATGAGACAATAACCCTGATAAATGCTTCA
ATAATATTGAAAAAGGAAGAGTATGAGTATTCAACATTTCCGTGTCGCCCTTATTCCCTTTTTTGCGGCA
TTTTGCCTTCCTGTTTTTGCTCACCCAGAAACGCTGGTGAAAGTAAAAGATGCTGAAGATCAGTTGGGTG
CACGAGTGGGTTACATCGAACTGGATCTCAACAGCGGTAAGATCCTTGAGAGTTTTCGCCCCGAAGAACG
TTTTCCAATGATGAGCACTTTTAAAGTTCTGCTATGTGGCGCGGTATTATCCCGTATTGACGCCGGGCAA
GAGCAACTCGGTCGCCGCATACACTATTCTCAGAATGACTTGGTTGAGTACTCACCAGTCACAGAAAAGC
ATCTTACGGATGGCATGACAGTAAGAGAATTATGCAGTGCTGCCATAACCATGAGTGATAACACTGCGGC
CAACTTACTTCTGACAACGATCGGAGGACCGAAGGAGCTAACCGCTTTTTTGCACAACATGGGGGATCAT
GTAACTCGCCTTGATCGTTGGGAACCGGAGCTGAATGAAGCCATACCAAACGACGAGCGTGACACCACGA
TGCCTGTAGCAATGGCAACAACGTTGCGCAAACTATTAACTGGCGAACTACTTACTCTAGCTTCCCGGCA
ACAATTAATAGACTGGATGGAGGCGGATAAAGTTGCAGGACCACTTCTGCGCTCGGCCCTTCCGGCTGGC
TGGTTTATTGCTGATAAATCTGGAGCCGGTGAGCGTGGGTCTCGCGGTATCATTGCAGCACTGGGGCCAG
ATGGTAAGCCCTCCCGTATCGTAGTTATCTACACGACGGGGAGTCAGGCAACTATGGATGAACGAAATAG
ACAGATCGCTGAGATAGGTGCCTCACTGATTAAGCATTGGTAACTGTCAGACCAAGTTTACTCATATATA
CTTTAGATTGATTTAAAACTTCATTTTTAATTTAAAAGGATCTAGGTGAAGATCCTTTTTGATAATCTCA
TGACCAAAATCCCTTAACGTGAGTTTTCGTTCCACTGAGCGTCAGACCCCGTAGAAAAGATCAAAGGATC
TTCTTGAGATCCTTTTTTTCTGCGCGTAATCTGCTGCTTGCAAACAAAAAAACCACCGCTACCAGCGGTG
GTTTGTTTGCCGGATCAAGAGCTACCAACTCTTTTTCCGAAGGTAACTGGCTTCAGCAGAGCGCAGATAC
CAAATACTGTTCTTCTAGTGTAGCCGTAGTTAGGCCACCACTTCAAGAACTCTGTAGCACCGCCTACATA
CCTCGCTCTGCTAATCCTGTTACCAGTGGCTGCTGCCAGTGGCGATAAGTCGTGTCTTACCGGGTTGGAC
TCAAGACGATAGTTACCGGATAAGGCGCAGCGGTCGGGCTGAACGGGGGGTTCGTGCACACAGCCCAGCT
TGGAGCGAACGACCTACACCGAACTGAGATACCTACAGCGTGAGCTATGAGAAAGCGCCACGCTTCCCGA
AGGGAGAAAGGCGGACAGGTATCCGGTAAGCGGCAGGGTCGGAACAGGAGAGCGCACGAGGGAGCTTCCA
GGGGGAAACGCCTGGTATCTTTATAGTCCTGTCGGGTTTCGCCACCTCTGACTTGAGCGTCGATTTTTGT
GATGCTCGTCAGGGGGGCGGAGCCTATGGAAAAACGCCAGCAACGCGGCCTTTTTACGGTTCCTGGCCTT
TTGCTGGCCTTTTGCTCACATGTCCTGCAGGCAGCTGCGCGCTCGCTCGCTCACTGAGGCCGCCCGGGCG
TCGGGCGACCTTTGGTCGCCCGGCCTCAGTGAGCGAGCGAGCGCGCAGAGAGGGAGTGGCCAACTCCATC
ACTAGGGGTTCCTGCGGCCGCACGCGCCGGTACC
